LOCUS       pCX_mTagBFP2_mT2 6829 bp ds-DNA circular 27-MAR-2019
DEFINITION  synthetic circular DNA.
ACCESSION   .
VERSION     .
KEYWORDS    .
SOURCE      synthetic DNA construct
  ORGANISM  synthetic DNA construct
REFERENCE   1 (bases 1 to 6829)
  AUTHORS   .
  TITLE     Direct Submission
  JOURNAL   Exported Nov 9, 2018 from SnapGene Viewer 4.2.6
            http://www.snapgene.com
COMMENT     Created: Friday, August 26, 2005 5:19 PM pCAGGS sequence from LMBP
            Martine Vanhoucke ;Nucleotide sequence of pCAGGS Date: 21/02/1992
            (Latest Update: 18/10/1999) ;Start of the nucleotide sequence in the
            middle of the first EcoRI site ;downstream from the AG promoter.
            ;(c) BCCM/LMBP Plasmid collection (Ghent University, Belgium).
COMMENT     ApEinfo:methylated:1
FEATURES             Location/Qualifiers
     enhancer        11..388
                     /note="hCMV"
                     /locus_tag="hCMV"
                     /label="hCMV"
                     /ApEinfo_label="hCMV"
                     /ApEinfo_fwdcolor="#5ac3fa"
                     /ApEinfo_revcolor="#5ac3fa"
                     /ApEinfo_graphicformat="arrow_data {{0 1 2 0 0 -1} {} 0}
                     width 5 offset 0"
     misc_feature    670..762
                     /note="Exon 1?"
                     /locus_tag="Exon 1?"
                     /label="Exon 1?"
                     /ApEinfo_label="Exon 1?"
                     /ApEinfo_fwdcolor="#7eff74"
                     /ApEinfo_revcolor="#7eff74"
                     /ApEinfo_graphicformat="arrow_data {{0 1 2 0 0 -1} {} 0}
                     width 5 offset 0"
     intron          763..1687
                     /note="intron"
                     /locus_tag="intron"
                     /label="intron"
                     /ApEinfo_label="intron"
                     /ApEinfo_fwdcolor="#eb606c"
                     /ApEinfo_revcolor="#eb606c"
                     /ApEinfo_graphicformat="arrow_data {{0 1 2 0 0 -1} {} 0}
                     width 5 offset 0"
     misc_feature    1745..2455
                     /note="mTagBFP2"
                     /locus_tag="mTagBFP2"
                     /label="mTagBFP2"
                     /ApEinfo_label="mTagBFP2"
                     /ApEinfo_fwdcolor="#7eff74"
                     /ApEinfo_revcolor="#7eff74"
                     /ApEinfo_graphicformat="arrow_data {{0 1 2 0 0 -1} {} 0}
                     width 5 offset 0"
     misc_feature    1943..1951
                     /note="mTagBFP2 chromophore"
                     /locus_tag="mTagBFP2 chromophore"
                     /label="mTagBFP2 chromophore"
                     /ApEinfo_label="mTagBFP2 chromophore"
                     /ApEinfo_fwdcolor="#7eff74"
                     /ApEinfo_revcolor="#7eff74"
                     /ApEinfo_graphicformat="arrow_data {{0 1 2 0 0 -1} {} 0}
                     width 5 offset 0"
     misc_feature    2456..2545
                     /locus_tag="mGRASP T2A"
                     /label="mGRASP T2A"
                     /ApEinfo_label="mGRASP T2A"
                     /ApEinfo_fwdcolor="#7eff74"
                     /ApEinfo_revcolor="#7eff74"
                     /ApEinfo_graphicformat="arrow_data {{0 1 2 0 0 -1} {} 0}
                     width 5 offset 0"
     misc_feature    2546..3844
                     /note="FLPo cDNA"
                     /locus_tag="FLPo cDNA"
                     /label="FLPo cDNA"
                     /ApEinfo_label="FLPo cDNA"
                     /ApEinfo_fwdcolor="#7eff74"
                     /ApEinfo_revcolor="#7eff74"
                     /ApEinfo_graphicformat="arrow_data {{0 1 2 0 0 -1} {} 0}
                     width 5 offset 0"
     3'UTR           3857..3948
                     /note="rabbit b-globin 3' UTR, polyA"
                     /locus_tag="rabbit b-globin 3' UTR, polyA"
                     /label="rabbit b-globin 3' UTR, polyA"
                     /ApEinfo_label="rabbit b-globin 3' UTR, polyA"
                     /ApEinfo_fwdcolor="#f76ca1"
                     /ApEinfo_revcolor="#008040"
                     /ApEinfo_graphicformat="arrow_data {{0 1 2 0 0 -1} {} 0}
                     width 5 offset 0"
     3'UTR           3949..4305
                     /note="rabbit b-globin 3' flanking region"
                     /locus_tag="rabbit b-globin 3' flanking region"
                     /label="rabbit b-globin 3' flanking region"
                     /ApEinfo_label="rabbit b-globin 3' flanking region"
                     /ApEinfo_fwdcolor="#f76ca1"
                     /ApEinfo_revcolor="#008040"
                     /ApEinfo_graphicformat="arrow_data {{0 1 2 0 0 -1} {} 0}
                     width 5 offset 0"
     promoter        complement(4383..4465)
                     /note="lac"
                     /locus_tag="lac"
                     /label="lac"
                     /ApEinfo_label="lac"
                     /ApEinfo_fwdcolor="#346ee0"
                     /ApEinfo_revcolor="#346ee0"
                     /ApEinfo_graphicformat="arrow_data {{0 1 2 0 0 -1} {} 0}
                     width 5 offset 0"
     misc_feature    4607..4682
                     /note="SV40 origin"
                     /locus_tag="SV40 origin"
                     /label="SV40 origin"
                     /ApEinfo_label="SV40 origin"
                     /ApEinfo_fwdcolor="#7eff74"
                     /ApEinfo_revcolor="#7eff74"
                     /ApEinfo_graphicformat="arrow_data {{0 1 2 0 0 -1} {} 0}
                     width 5 offset 0"
     polyA_signal    4713..4787
                     /note="SV40 early region polyA"
                     /locus_tag="SV40 early region polyA"
                     /label="SV40 early region polyA"
                     /ApEinfo_label="SV40 early region polyA"
                     /ApEinfo_fwdcolor="#ff3eee"
                     /ApEinfo_revcolor="#ff3eee"
                     /ApEinfo_graphicformat="arrow_data {{0 1 2 0 0 -1} {} 0}
                     width 5 offset 0"
     polyA_signal    complement(4713..4787)
                     /note="SV40 late region polyA"
                     /locus_tag="SV40 late region polyA"
                     /label="SV40 late region polyA"
                     /ApEinfo_label="SV40 late region polyA"
                     /ApEinfo_fwdcolor="#ff3eee"
                     /ApEinfo_revcolor="#ff3eee"
                     /ApEinfo_graphicformat="arrow_data {{0 1 2 0 0 -1} {} 0}
                     width 5 offset 0"
     misc_feature    complement(4902..5303)
                     /note="pMB1 origin"
                     /locus_tag="pMB1 origin"
                     /label="pMB1 origin"
                     /ApEinfo_label="pMB1 origin"
                     /ApEinfo_fwdcolor="#7eff74"
                     /ApEinfo_revcolor="#7eff74"
                     /ApEinfo_graphicformat="arrow_data {{0 1 2 0 0 -1} {} 0}
                     width 5 offset 0"
     CDS             complement(5844..6704)
                     /note="bla"
                     /locus_tag="bla"
                     /label="bla"
                     /ApEinfo_label="bla"
                     /ApEinfo_fwdcolor="#e9d024"
                     /ApEinfo_revcolor="#e9d024"
                     /ApEinfo_graphicformat="arrow_data {{0 1 2 0 0 -1} {} 0}
                     width 5 offset 0"
ORIGIN
        1 cacctgggtc gacattgatt attgactagt tattaatagt aatcaattac ggggtcatta
       61 gttcatagcc catatatgga gttccgcgtt acataactta cggtaaatgg cccgcctggc
      121 tgaccgccca acgacccccg cccattgacg tcaataatga cgtatgttcc catagtaacg
      181 ccaataggga ctttccattg acgtcaatgg gtggagtatt tacggtaaac tgcccacttg
      241 gcagtacatc aagtgtatca tatgccaagt acgcccccta ttgacgtcaa tgacggtaaa
      301 tggcccgcct ggcattatgc ccagtacatg accttatggg actttcctac ttggcagtac
      361 atctacgtat tagtcatcgc tattaccatg gtcgaggtga gccccacgtt ctgcttcact
      421 ctccccatct cccccccctc cccaccccca attttgtatt tatttatttt ttaattattt
      481 tgtgcagcga tgggggcggg gggggggggg gggccccccc caggcggggc ggggcggggc
      541 gaggggcggg gcggggcgag gcggaaaggt gcggcggcag ccaatcagag cggcgcgctc
      601 cgaaagtttc cttttatggc gaggcggcgg cggcggcggc cctataaaaa gcgaagcgcg
      661 cggcgggcgg gagtcgttgc gcgctgcctt ccccccgtgc cccgctccgc cgccgcctcg
      721 cgccgcccgc cccggctctg actgaccgcg ttactcccac aggtgagcgg gcgggacggc
      781 ccttctcctc cgggctgtaa ttagcgcttg gtttaatgac ggcttgtttc ttttctgtgg
      841 ctgcgtgaaa gccttgaggg gctccgggag ggccctttgt gcggggggag cggctcgggg
      901 ggtgcgtgcg tgtgtgtgtg cgtggggagc gccgcgtgcg gctccgcgct gcccggcggc
      961 tgtgagcgct gcgggcgcgg cgcggggctt tgtgcgctcc gcagtgtgcg cgaggggagc
     1021 gcggccgggg gcggtgcccc gcggtgcggg gggggctgcg aggggaacaa aggctgcgtg
     1081 cggggtgtgt gcgtgggggg gtgagcaggg ggtgtgggcg cgtcggtcgg gctgcaaccc
     1141 cccctgcacc cccctccccg agttgctgag cacggcccgg cttcgggtgc ggggctccgt
     1201 acggggcgtg gcgcggggct cgccgtgccg ggcggggggt ggcggcaggt gggggtgccg
     1261 ggcggggcgg ggccgcctcg ggccggggag ggctcggggg aaggggcgcg gcggcccccg
     1321 gagcgccggc ggctgtcgag gcgcggcgag ccgcagccat tgccttttat ggtaatcgtg
     1381 cgagagggcg cagggacttc ctttgtccca aatctgtgcg gagccgaaat ctgggaggcg
     1441 ccgccgcacc ccctctagcg ggcgcggggc gaagcggtgc ggcgccggca ggaaggaaat
     1501 gggcggggag ggccttcgtg cgtcgccgcg ccgccgtccc cttctccctc tccagcctcg
     1561 gggctgtccg cggggggacg gctgccttcg ggggggacgg ggcagggcgg ggttcggctt
     1621 ctggcgtgtg accggcggct ctagagcctc tgctaaccat gttcatgcct tcttcttttt
     1681 cctacagctc ctgggcaacg tgctggttat tgtgctgtct catcattttg gcaaagaatt
     1741 cgccatggtg tctaagggcg aagagctgat taaggagaac atgcacatga agctgtacat
     1801 ggagggcacc gtggacaacc atcacttcaa gtgcacatcc gagggcgaag gcaagcccta
     1861 cgagggcacc cagaccatga gaatcaaggt ggtcgagggc ggccctctcc ccttcgcctt
     1921 cgacatcctg gctactagct tcctctacgg cagcaagacc ttcatcaacc acacccaggg
     1981 catccccgac ttcttcaagc agtccttccc tgagggcttc acatgggaga gagtcaccac
     2041 atacgaagac gggggcgtgc tgaccgctac ccaggacacc agcctccagg acggctgcct
     2101 catctacaac gtcaagatca gaggggtgaa cttcacatcc aacggccctg tgatgcagaa
     2161 gaaaacactc ggctgggagg ccttcaccga gacgctgtac cccgctgacg gcggcctgga
     2221 aggcagaaac gacatggccc tgaagctcgt gggcgggagc catctgatcg caaacgccaa
     2281 gaccacatat agatccaaga aacccgctaa gaacctcaag atgcctggcg tctactatgt
     2341 ggactacaga ctggaaagaa tcaaggaggc caacaacgag acctacgtcg agcagcacga
     2401 ggtggcagtg gccagatact gcgacctccc tagcaaactg gggcacaagc ttaatggcgg
     2461 ctccggcggc cgctccgagg gccgcggctc cctgctgacc tgcggcgacg tggaggagaa
     2521 ccccggcccc gcccccggct ccaccatggc tcctaagaag aagaggaagg tgatgagcca
     2581 gttcgacatc ctgtgcaaga ccccccccaa ggtgctggtg cggcagttcg tggagagatt
     2641 cgagaggccc agcggcgaga agatcgccag ctgtgccgcc gagctgacct acctgtgctg
     2701 gatgatcacc cacaacggca ccgccatcaa gagggccacc ttcatgagct acaacaccat
     2761 catcagcaac agcctgagct tcgacatcgt gaacaagagc ctgcagttca agtacaagac
     2821 ccagaaggcc accatcctgg aggccagcct gaagaagctg atccccgcct gggagttcac
     2881 catcatccct tacaacggcc agaagcacca gagcgacatc accgacatcg tgtccagcct
     2941 gcagctgcag ttcgagagca gcgaggaggc cgacaagggc aacagccaca gcaagaagat
     3001 gctgaaggcc ctgctgtccg agggcgagag catctgggag atcaccgaga agatcctgaa
     3061 cagcttcgag tacaccagca ggttcaccaa gaccaagacc ctgtaccagt tcctgttcct
     3121 ggccacattc atcaactgcg gcaggttcag cgacatcaag aacgtggacc ccaagagctt
     3181 caagctggtg cagaacaagt acctgggcgt gatcattcag tgcctggtga ccgagaccaa
     3241 gacaagcgtg tccaggcaca tctacttttt cagcgccaga ggcaggatcg accccctggt
     3301 gtacctggac gagttcctga ggaacagcga gcccgtgctg aagagagtga acaggaccgg
     3361 caacagcagc agcaacaagc aggagtacca gctgctgaag gacaacctgg tgcgcagcta
     3421 caacaaggcc ctgaagaaga acgcccccta ccccatcttc gctatcaaga acggccctaa
     3481 gagccacatc ggcaggcacc tgatgaccag ctttctgagc atgaagggcc tgaccgagct
     3541 gacaaacgtg gtgggcaact ggagcgacaa gagggcctcc gccgtggcca ggaccaccta
     3601 cacccaccag atcaccgcca tccccgacca ctacttcgcc ctggtgtcca ggtactacgc
     3661 ctacgacccc atcagcaagg agatgatcgc cctgaaggac gagaccaacc ccatcgagga
     3721 gtggcagcac atcgagcagc tgaagggcag cgccgagggc agcatcagat accccgcctg
     3781 gaacggcatc atcagccagg aggtgctgga ctacctgagc agctacatca acaggcggat
     3841 ctgataaggc gcgccggatc tttttccctc tgccaaaaat tatggggaca tcatgaagcc
     3901 ccttgagcat ctgacttctg gctaataaag gaaatttatt ttcattgcaa tagtgtgttg
     3961 gaattttttg tgtctctcac tcggaaggac atatgggagg gcaaatcatt taaaacatca
     4021 gaatgagtat ttggtttaga gtttggcaac atatgcccat atgctggctg ccatgaacaa
     4081 aggttggcta taaagaggtc atcagtatat gaaacagccc cctgctgtcc attccttatt
     4141 ccatagaaaa gccttgactt gaggttagat tttttttata ttttgttttg tgttattttt
     4201 ttctttaaca tccctaaaat tttccttaca tgttttacta gccagatttt tcctcctctc
     4261 ctgactactc ccagtcatag ctgtccctct tctcttatgg agatccctcg acctgcagcc
     4321 caagcttggc gtaatcatgg tcatagctgt ttcctgtgtg aaattgttat ccgctcacaa
     4381 ttccacacaa catacgagcc ggaagcataa agtgtaaagc ctgggtgcct aatgagtgag
     4441 ctaactcaca ttaattgcgt tgcgctcact gcccgctttc cagtcgggaa acctgtcgtg
     4501 ccagcggatc cgcatctcaa ttagtcagca accatagtcc cgcccctaac tccgcccatc
     4561 ccgcccctaa ctccgcccag ttccgcccat tctccgcccc atggctgact aatttttttt
     4621 atttatgcag aggccgaggc cgcctcggcc tctgagctat tccagaagta gtgaggaggc
     4681 ttttttggag gcctaggctt ttgcaaaaag ctaacttgtt tattgcagct tataatggtt
     4741 acaaataaag caatagcatc acaaatttca caaataaagc atttttttca ctgcattcta
     4801 gttgtggttt gtccaaactc atcaatgtat cttatcatgt ctggatccgc tgcattaatg
     4861 aatcggccaa cgcgcgggga gaggcggttt gcgtattggg cgctcttccg cttcctcgct
     4921 cactgactcg ctgcgctcgg tcgttcggct gcggcgagcg gtatcagctc actcaaaggc
     4981 ggtaatacgg ttatccacag aatcagggat aacgcaggaa agaacatgtg agcaaaaggc
     5041 cagcaaaagg ccaggaaccg taaaaaggcc gcgttgctgg cgtttttcca taggctccgc
     5101 ccccctgacg agcatcacaa aaatcgacgc tcaagtcaga ggtggcgaaa cccgacagga
     5161 ctataaagat accaggcgtt tccccctgga agctccctcg tgcgctctcc tgttccgacc
     5221 ctgccgctta ccggatacct gtccgccttt ctcccttcgg gaagcgtggc gctttctcat
     5281 agctcacgct gtaggtatct cagttcggtg taggtcgttc gctccaagct gggctgtgtg
     5341 cacgaacccc ccgttcagcc cgaccgctgc gccttatccg gtaactatcg tcttgagtcc
     5401 aacccggtaa gacacgactt atcgccactg gcagcagcca ctggtaacag gattagcaga
     5461 gcgaggtatg taggcggtgc tacagagttc ttgaagtggt ggcctaacta cggctacact
     5521 agaagaacag tatttggtat ctgcgctctg ctgaagccag ttaccttcgg aaaaagagtt
     5581 ggtagctctt gatccggcaa acaaaccacc gctggtagcg gtggtttttt tgtttgcaag
     5641 cagcagatta cgcgcagaaa aaaaggatct caagaagatc ctttgatctt ttctacgggg
     5701 tctgacgctc agtggaacga aaactcacgt taagggattt tggtcatgag attatcaaaa
     5761 aggatcttca cctagatcct tttaaattaa aaatgaagtt ttaaatcaat ctaaagtata
     5821 tatgagtaaa cttggtctga cagttaccaa tgcttaatca gtgaggcacc tatctcagcg
     5881 atctgtctat ttcgttcatc catagttgcc tgactccccg tcgtgtagat aactacgata
     5941 cgggagggct taccatctgg ccccagtgct gcaatgatac cgcgagaccc acgctcaccg
     6001 gctccagatt tatcagcaat aaaccagcca gccggaaggg ccgagcgcag aagtggtcct
     6061 gcaactttat ccgcctccat ccagtctatt aattgttgcc gggaagctag agtaagtagt
     6121 tcgccagtta atagtttgcg caacgttgtt gccattgcta caggcatcgt ggtgtcacgc
     6181 tcgtcgtttg gtatggcttc attcagctcc ggttcccaac gatcaaggcg agttacatga
     6241 tcccccatgt tgtgcaaaaa agcggttagc tccttcggtc ctccgatcgt tgtcagaagt
     6301 aagttggccg cagtgttatc actcatggtt atggcagcac tgcataattc tcttactgtc
     6361 atgccatccg taagatgctt ttctgtgact ggtgagtact caaccaagtc attctgagaa
     6421 tagtgtatgc ggcgaccgag ttgctcttgc ccggcgtcaa tacgggataa taccgcgcca
     6481 catagcagaa ctttaaaagt gctcatcatt ggaaaacgtt cttcggggcg aaaactctca
     6541 aggatcttac cgctgttgag atccagttcg atgtaaccca ctcgtgcacc caactgatct
     6601 tcagcatctt ttactttcac cagcgtttct gggtgagcaa aaacaggaag gcaaaatgcc
     6661 gcaaaaaagg gaataagggc gacacggaaa tgttgaatac tcatactctt cctttttcaa
     6721 tattattgaa gcatttatca gggttattgt ctcatgagcg gatacatatt tgaatgtatt
     6781 tagaaaaata aacaaatagg ggttccgcgc acatttcccc gaaaagtgc
//
