>Addgene plasmid #124834 | pCAGGS-mTagBFP2-T2A-FLPo | addgene full sequence | sequence record 247146 | Addgene NGS Result
GGCGAGGGGCGGGGCGGGGCGAGGCGGAGAGGTGCGGCGGCAGCCAATCAGAGCGGCGCGCTCCGAAAGT
TTCCTTTTATGGCGAGGCGGCGGCGGCGGCGGCCCTATAAAAAGCGAAGCGCGCGGCGGGCGGGAGTCGC
TGCGCGCTGCCTTCGCCCCGTGCCCCGCTCCGCCGCCGCCTCGCGCCGCCCGCCCCGGCTCTGACTGACC
GCGTTACTCCCACAGGTGAGCGGGCGGGACGGCCCTTCTCCTCCGGGCTGTAATTAGCGCTTGGTTTAAT
GACGGCTTGTTTCTTTTCTGTGGCTGCGTGAAAGCCTTGAGGGGCTCCGGGAGGGCCCTTTGTGCGGGGG
GAGCGGCTCGGGGGGTGCGTGCGTGTGTGTGTGCGTGGGGAGCGCCGCGTGCGGCTCCGCGCTGCCCGGC
GGCTGTGAGCGCTGCGGGCGCGGCGCGGGGCTTTGTGCGCTCCGCAGTGTGCGCGAGGGGAGCGCGGCCG
GGGGCGGTGCCCCGCGGTGCGGGGGGGGCTGCGAGGGGAACAAAGGCTGCGTGCGGGGTGTGTGCGTGGG
GGGGTGAGCAGGGGGTGTGGGCGCGTCGGTCGGGCTGCAACCCCCCCTGCACCCCCCTCCCCGAGTTGCT
GAGCACGGCCCGGCTTCGGGTGCGGGGCTCCGTACGGGGCGTGGCGCGGGGCTCGCCGTGCCGGGCGGGG
GGTGGCGGCAGGTGGGGGTGCCGGGCGGGGCGGGGCCGCCTCGGGCCGGGGAGGGCTCGGGGGAGGGGCG
CGGCGGCCCCCGGAGCGCCGGCGGCTGTCGAGGCGCGGCGAGCCGCAGCCATTGCCTTTTATGGTAATCG
TGCGAGAGGGCGCAGGGACTTCCTTTGTCCCAAATCTGTGCGGAGCCGAAATCTGGGAGGCGCCGCCGCA
CCCCCTCTAGCGGGCGCGGGGCGAAGCGGTGCGGCGCCGGCAGGAAGGAAATGGGCGGGGAGGGCCTTCG
TGCGTCGCCGCGCCGCCGTCCCCTTCTCCCTCTCCAGCCTCGGGGCTGTCCGCGGGGGGACGGCTGCCTT
CGGGGGGGACGGGGCAGGGCGGGGTTCGGCTTCTGGCGTGTGACCGGCGGCTCTAGAGCCTCTGCTAACC
ATGTTCATGCCTTCTTCTTTTTCCTACAGCTCCTGGGCAACGTGCTGGTTATTGTGCTGTCTCATCATTT
TGGCAAAGAATTCGCCATGGTGTCTAAGGGCGAAGAGCTGATTAAGGAGAACATGCACATGAAGCTGTAC
ATGGAGGGCACCGTGGACAACCATCACTTCAAGTGCACATCCGAGGGCGAAGGCAAGCCCTACGAGGGCA
CCCAGACCATGAGAATCAAGGTGGTCGAGGGCGGCCCTCTCCCCTTCGCCTTCGACATCCTGGCTACTAG
CTTCCTCTACGGCAGCAAGACCTTCATCAACCACACCCAGGGCATCCCCGACTTCTTCAAGCAGTCCTTC
CCTGAGGGCTTCACATGGGAGAGAGTCACCACATACGAAGACGGGGGCGTGCTGACCGCTACCCAGGACA
CCAGCCTCCAGGACGGCTGCCTCATCTACAACGTCAAGATCAGAGGGGTGAACTTCACATCCAACGGCCC
TGTGATGCAGAAGAAAACACTCGGCTGGGAGGCCTTCACCGAGACGCTGTACCCCGCTGACGGCGGCCTG
GAAGGCAGAAACGACATGGCCCTGAAGCTCGTGGGCGGGAGCCATCTGATCGCAAACGCCAAGACCACAT
ATAGATCCAAGAAACCCGCTAAGAACCTCAAGATGCCTGGCGTCTACTATGTGGACTACAGACTGGAAAG
AATCAAGGAGGCCAACAACGAGACCTACGTCGAGCAGCACGAGGTGGCAGTGGCCAGATACTGCGACCTC
CCTAGCAAACTGGGGCACAAGCTTAATGGCGGCTCCGGCGGCCGCTCCGAGGGCCGCGGCTCCCTGCTGA
CCTGCGGCGACGTGGAGGAGAACCCCGGCCCCGCCCCCGGCTCCACCATGGCTCCTAAGAAGAAGAGGAA
GGTGATGAGCCAGTTCGACATCCTGTGCAAGACCCCCCCCAAGGTGCTGGTGCGGCAGTTCGTGGAGAGA
TTCGAGAGGCCCAGCGGCGAGAAGATCGCCAGCTGTGCCGCCGAGCTGACCTACCTGTGCTGGATGATCA
CCCACAACGGCACCGCCATCAAGAGGGCCACCTTCATGAGCTACAACACCATCATCAGCAACAGCCTGAG
CTTCGACATCGTGAACAAGAGCCTGCAGTTCAAGTACAAGACCCAGAAGGCCACCATCCTGGAGGCCAGC
CTGAAGAAGCTGATCCCCGCCTGGGAGTTCACCATCATCCCTTACAACGGCCAGAAGCACCAGAGCGACA
TCACCGACATCGTGTCCAGCCTGCAGCTGCAGTTCGAGAGCAGCGAGGAGGCCGACAAGGGCAACAGCCA
CAGCAAGAAGATGCTGAAGGCCCTGCTGTCCGAGGGCGAGAGCATCTGGGAGATCACCGAGAAGATCCTG
AACAGCTTCGAGTACACCAGCAGGTTCACCAAGACCAAGACCCTGTACCAGTTCCTGTTCCTGGCCACAT
TCATCAACTGCGGCAGGTTCAGCGACATCAAGAACGTGGACCCCAAGAGCTTCAAGCTGGTGCAGAACAA
GTACCTGGGCGTGATCATTCAGTGCCTGGTGACCGAGACCAAGACAAGCGTGTCCAGGCACATCTACTTT
TTCAGCGCCAGAGGCAGGATCGACCCCCTGGTGTACCTGGACGAGTTCCTGAGGAACAGCGAGCCCGTGC
TGAAGAGAGTGAACAGGACCGGCAACAGCAGCAGCAACAAGCAGGAGTACCAGCTGCTGAAGGACAACCT
GGTGCGCAGCTACAACAAGGCCCTGAAGAAGAACGCCCCCTACCCCATCTTCGCTATCAAGAACGGCCCT
AAGAGCCACATCGGCAGGCACCTGATGACCAGCTTTCTGAGCATGAAGGGCCTGACCGAGCTGACAAACG
TGGTGGGCAACTGGAGCGACAAGAGGGCCTCCGCCGTGGCCAGGACCACCTACACCCACCAGATCACCGC
CATCCCCGACCACTACTTCGCCCTGGTGTCCAGGTACTACGCCTACGACCCCATCAGCAAGGAGATGATC
GCCCTGAAGGACGAGACCAACCCCATCGAGGAGTGGCAGCACATCGAGCAGCTGAAGGGCAGCGCCGAGG
GCAGCATCAGATACCCCGCCTGGAACGGCATCATCAGCCAGGAGGTGCTGGACTACCTGAGCAGCTACAT
CAACAGGCGGATCTGATAAGGCGCGCCGGATCTTTTTCCCTCTGCCAAAAATTATGGGGACATCATGAAG
CCCCTTGAGCATCTGACTTCTGGCTAATAAAGGAAATTTATTTTCATTGCAATAGTGTGTTGGAATTTTT
TGTGTCTCTCACTCGGAAGGACATATGGGAGGGCAAATCATTTAAAACATCAGAATGAGTATTTGGTTTA
GAGTTTGGCAACATATGCCCATATGCTGGCTGCCATGAACAAAGGTTGGCTATAAAGAGGTCATCAGTAT
ATGAAACAGCCCCCTGCTGTCCATTCCTTATTCCATAGAAAAGCCTTGACTTGAGGTTAGATTTTTTTTA
TATTTTGTTTTGTGTTATTTTTTTCTTTAACATCCCTAAAATTTTCCTTACATGTTTTACTAGCCAGATT
TTTCCTCCTCTCCTGACTACTCCCAGTCATAGCTGTCCCTCTTCTCTTATGGAGATCCCTCGACCTGCAG
CCCAAGCTTGGCGTAATCATGGTCATAGCTGTTTCCTGTGTGAAATTGTTATCCGCTCACAATTCCACAC
AACATACGAGCCGGAAGCATAAAGTGTAAAGCCTGGGGTGCCTAATGAGTGAGCTAACTCACATTAATTG
CGTTGCGCTCACTGCCCGCTTTCCAGTCGGGAAACCTGTCGTGCCAGCGGATCCGCATCTCAATTAGTCA
GCAACCATAGTCCCGCCCCTAACTCCGCCCATCCCGCCCCTAACTCCGCCCAGTTCCGCCCATTCTCCGC
CCCATGGCTGACTAATTTTTTTTATTTATGCAGAGGCCGAGGCCGCCTCGGCCTCTGAGCTATTCCAGAA
GTAGTGAGGAGGCTTTTTTGGAGGCCTAGGCTTTTGCAAAAAGCTAACTTGTTTATTGCAGCTTATAATG
GTTACAAATAAAGCAATAGCATCACAAATTTCACAAATAAAGCATTTTTTTCACTGCATTCTAGTTGTGG
TTTGTCCAAACTCATCAATGTATCTTATCATGTCTGGATCCGCTGCATTAATGAATCGGCCAACGCGCGG
GGAGAGGCGGTTTGCGTATTGGGCGCTCTTCCGCTTCCTCGCTCACTGACTCGCTGCGCTCGGTCGTTCG
GCTGCGGCGAGCGGTATCAGCTCACTCAAAGGCGGTAATACGGTTATCCACAGAATCAGGGGATAACGCA
GGAAAGAACATGTGAGCAAAAGGCCAGCAAAAGGCCAGGAACCGTAAAAAGGCCGCGTTGCTGGCGTTTT
TCCATAGGCTCCGCCCCCCTGACGAGCATCACAAAAATCGACGCTCAAGTCAGAGGTGGCGAAACCCGAC
AGGACTATAAAGATACCAGGCGTTTCCCCCTGGAAGCTCCCTCGTGCGCTCTCCTGTTCCGACCCTGCCG
CTTACCGGATACCTGTCCGCCTTTCTCCCTTCGGGAAGCGTGGCGCTTTCTCATAGCTCACGCTGTAGGT
ATCTCAGTTCGGTGTAGGTCGTTCGCTCCAAGCTGGGCTGTGTGCACGAACCCCCCGTTCAGCCCGACCG
CTGCGCCTTATCCGGTAACTATCGTCTTGAGTCCAACCCGGTAAGACACGACTTATCGCCACTGGCAGCA
GCCACTGGTAACAGGATTAGCAGAGCGAGGTATGTAGGCGGTGCTACAGAGTTCTTGAAGTGGTGGCCTA
ACTACGGCTACACTAGAAGAACAGTATTTGGTATCTGCGCTCTGCTGAAGCCAGTTACCTTCGGAAAAAG
AGTTGGTAGCTCTTGATCCGGCAAACAAACCACCGCTGGTAGCGGTGGTTTTTTTGTTTGCAAGCAGCAG
ATTACGCGCAGAAAAAAAGGATCTCAAGAAGATCCTTTGATCTTTTCTACGGGGTCTGACGCTCAGTGGA
ACGAAAACTCACGTTAAGGGATTTTGGTCATGAGATTATCAAAAAGGATCTTCACCTAGATCCTTTTAAA
TTAAAAATGAAGTTTTAAATCAATCTAAAGTATATATGAGTAAACTTGGTCTGACAGTTACCAATGCTTA
ATCAGTGAGGCACCTATCTCAGCGATCTGTCTATTTCGTTCATCCATAGTTGCCTGACTCCCCGTCGTGT
AGATAACTACGATACGGGAGGGCTTACCATCTGGCCCCAGTGCTGCAATGATACCGCGAGACCCACGCTC
ACCGGCTCCAGATTTATCAGCAATAAACCAGCCAGCCGGAAGGGCCGAGCGCAGAAGTGGTCCTGCAACT
TTATCCGCCTCCATCCAGTCTATTAATTGTTGCCGGGAAGCTAGAGTAAGTAGTTCGCCAGTTAATAGTT
TGCGCAACGTTGTTGCCATTGCTACAGGCATCGTGGTGTCACGCTCGTCGTTTGGTATGGCTTCATTCAG
CTCCGGTTCCCAACGATCAAGGCGAGTTACATGATCCCCCATGTTGTGCAAAAAAGCGGTTAGCTCCTTC
GGTCCTCCGATCGTTGTCAGAAGTAAGTTGGCCGCAGTGTTATCACTCATGGTTATGGCAGCACTGCATA
ATTCTCTTACTGTCATGCCATCCGTAAGATGCTTTTCTGTGACTGGTGAGTACTCAACCAAGTCATTCTG
AGAATAGTGTATGCGGCGACCGAGTTGCTCTTGCCCGGCGTCAATACGGGATAATACCGCGCCACATAGC
AGAACTTTAAAAGTGCTCATCATTGGAAAACGTTCTTCGGGGCGAAAACTCTCAAGGATCTTACCGCTGT
TGAGATCCAGTTCGATGTAACCCACTCGTGCACCCAACTGATCTTCAGCATCTTTTACTTTCACCAGCGT
TTCTGGGTGAGCAAAAACAGGAAGGCAAAATGCCGCAAAAAAGGGAATAAGGGCGACACGGAAATGTTGA
ATACTCATACTCTTCCTTTTTCAATATTATTGAAGCATTTATCAGGGTTATTGTCTCATGAGCGGATACA
TATTTGAATGTATTTAGAAAAATAAACAAATAGGGGTTCCGCGCACATTTCCCCGAAAAGTGCCACCTGG
GTCGACATTGATTATTGACTAGTTATTAATAGTAATCAATTACGGGGTCATTAGTTCATAGCCCATATAT
GGAGTTCCGCGTTACATAACTTACGGTAAATGGCCCGCCTGGCTGACCGCCCAACGACCCCCGCCCATTG
ACGTCAATAATGACGTATGTTCCCATAGTAACGCCAATAGGGACTTTCCATTGACGTCAATGGGTGGAGT
ATTTACGGTAAACTGCCCACTTGGCAGTACATCAAGTGTATCATATGCCAAGTACGCCCCCTATTGACGT
CAATGACGGTAAATGGCCCGCCTGGCATTATGCCCAGTACATGACCTTATGGGACTTTCCTACTTGGCAG
TACATCTACGTATTAGTCATCGCTATTACCATGGTCGAGGTGAGCCCCACGTTCTGCTTCACTCTCCCCA
TCTCCCCCCCCTCCCCACCCCCAATTTTGTATTTATTTATTTTTTAATTATTTTGTGCAGCGATGGGGGC
GGGGGGGGGGGGGGGSGCGCCAGGCGGGGCGGGGCGG
Features (pLannotate 1.2.2; 18 found; start..end, strand, type, name):
    133..1149    +  intron         chimeric intron: chimera between introns from chicken β-actin and rabbit β-globin
   1147..1203    +  CDS            HBB (fragment): HBB_LEPEU - Experimental evidence at protein level: Swiss-Prot protein existence level 1. Involved in oxygen transport from the lung to the various peripheral tissues. From Lepus europaeus (European hare).
   1207..1917    +  CDS            mTagBFP2: mTagBFP2 is a basic (constitutively fluorescent) blue fluorescent protein published in 2011, derived from Entacmaea quadricolor. It is reported to be a very rapidly-maturing monomer with very low acid sensitivity.
   2008..3306    +  CDS            FLPo: nuclear-targeted site-specific recombinase FLPo is a mouse codon-optimized fusion between the SV40 nuclear localization signal and a thermostable version of the Saccharomyces cerevisiae site-specific recombinase FLP. Recombination occurs at FRT sequences.
   3386..3441    +  polyA_signal   β-globin poly(A) signal: rabbit β-globin polyadenylation signal (Gil and Proudfoot, 1987)
   3826..3842    -  protein_bind   lac operator: The lac repressor binds to the lac operator to inhibit transcription in E. coli. This inhibition can be relieved by adding lactose or isopropyl-β-D-thiogalactopyranoside (IPTG). lac repressor encoded by lacI
   3850..3880    -  promoter       lac promoter: promoter for the E. coli lac operon
   3895..3916    -  protein_bind   CAP binding site: CAP binding activates transcription in the presence of cAMP. E. coli catabolite activator protein
   3929..3968    -  CDS            lacI (fragment): lac repressor; lacI; The lac repressor binds to the lac operator to inhibit transcription in E. coli. This inhibition can be relieved by adding lactose or isopropyl-β-D-thiogalactopyranoside (IPTG).
   3975..3997    +  promoter       SV40 promoter (fragment): SV40 enhancer and early promoter
   4021..4156    +  rep_origin     SV40 ori: SV40 origin of replication
   4176..4310    +  polyA_signal   SV40 poly(A) signal: SV40 polyadenylation signal
   4312..4366    -  CDS            lacI (fragment): lac repressor; lacI; The lac repressor binds to the lac operator to inhibit transcription in E. coli. This inhibition can be relieved by adding lactose or isopropyl-β-D-thiogalactopyranoside (IPTG).
   4549..5137    -  rep_origin     ori: high-copy-number ColE1/pMB1/pBR322/pUC origin of replication
   5308..6168    -  CDS            AmpR: β-lactamase; bla; confers resistance to ampicillin, carbenicillin, and related antibiotics
   6169..6273    -  promoter       AmpR promoter: bla
   6304..6683    +  enhancer       CMV enhancer: human cytomegalovirus immediate early enhancer
   6685..132     +  promoter       chicken β-actin promoter (across the origin): No description available
