[The description below was written by a language model from this plasmid's Addgene catalogue record, the feature table of its GenBank file and pLannotate feature annotations shown in this document.]
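Description:
pCAGGS-mTagBFP2-T2A-FLPo is a mammalian expression plasmid of about 6.8 kb built on the pCAGGS backbone. It is maintained in E. coli through a high-copy pMB1/ColE1-type origin and selected with ampicillin via the bla (β-lactamase) gene and its own promoter. The backbone also carries remnants of the lac promoter/operator region, together with an SV40 origin of replication and SV40 polyadenylation signals. The SV40 origin can support episomal amplification in cells that express SV40 large T antigen.

The payload is a single synthetic open reading frame driven by the CAG promoter arrangement: the human CMV immediate-early enhancer, the chicken β-actin promoter with its first exon, and a chimeric chicken β-actin/rabbit β-globin intron. Together these give strong, broadly active transcription in mammalian cells. The coding region begins with mTagBFP2, a monomeric, rapidly maturing blue fluorescent protein. It is followed by a T2A peptide and then FLPo, a mouse codon-optimised, thermostable, nuclear-targeted version of the yeast FLP recombinase that acts on FRT sites. Ribosomal skipping at the T2A element yields the two proteins separately from one transcript, so blue fluorescence marks the cells that also express the recombinase. The transcript ends at the rabbit β-globin 3' UTR and polyadenylation signal.

The recorded purpose is simply co-expression of mTagBFP2 and FLP recombinase, which suits FRT-mediated excision, inversion or activation of cassettes with visual identification of transfected cells. The depositor notes that the sequenced plasmid shows polymorphisms in a GC-rich stretch of the chicken β-actin promoter that do not affect function. The two feature tables use different start coordinates but describe the same set of elements.
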