Addgene plasmid #124834: pCAGGS-mTagBFP2-T2A-FLPo
Purpose: Monomeric TagBFP2 and FLP recombinase
Depositing lab: Mario Capecchi. Depositing organization: University of Utah.
Backbone
  Vector backbone: pCAGGS
  Vector type: Mammalian Expression
Growth in bacteria
  Bacterial resistance: Ampicillin, 100 μg/mL
  Growth temperature: 30°C
  Growth strain: DH10B
  Copy number: High Copy
Gene/Insert
  Gene/Insert name: mTagBFP2-T2A-FLPo
  Species: Synthetic
Resource information
  A portion of this plasmid was derived from a plasmid made by: mTagBFP2 is from Michael Davidson. FLPo is from Philippe Soriano.
Terms and licenses: Academic/Nonprofit Terms; Industry Terms: Not Available to Industry
Depositor comments: In the NGS sequence, polymorphisms are present in a GC-rich region of the Chicken beta-actin promoter that do not affect the function of the plasmid.
How to cite: pCAGGS-mTagBFP2-T2A-FLPo was a gift from Mario Capecchi (Addgene plasmid # 124834 ; http://n2t.net/addgene:124834 ; RRID:Addgene_124834)
